Addgene plasmid #203890: pUN1213 - pL0_p16OMT (pro + 5U)
Purpose: 16OMT promoter and native 5'UTR (approximately 1 kb upstream of start codon) from C. roseus in a MoClo compatible L0 plasmid.
Depositing lab: Carolyn Lee-Parsons. Depositing organization: Northeastern University. Publication: The role of the Golden2-like (GLK) transcription factor in regulating terpenoid indole alkaloid biosynthesis in Catharanthus roseus. Cole-Osborn LF, McCallan SA, Prifti O, Abu R, Sjoelund V, Lee-Parsons CWT. Plant Cell Rep. 2024 May 14;43(6):141. doi: 10.1007/s00299-024-03208-9. PubMed 38743349.
Backbone
  Vector backbone: pICH41295
  Backbone manufacturer: Weber et al., 2011 (DOI:10.1371/journal.pone.0016765)
  Vector type: Plant Expression
Growth in bacteria
  Bacterial resistance: Spectinomycin, 50 μg/mL
  Growth temperature: 37°C
  Growth strain: DH5alpha
  Copy number: High Copy
Gene/Insert
  Gene/Insert name: 16OMT promoter and 5'UTR
  Species: Catharanthus roseus var. LBE
  Insert size (bp): 1047
  Mutation: Mutation of BpiI and/or BsaI cut sites for MoClo domestication: G>C -607 bp from start codon; C>G -37 bp from start codon
  Cloning method: Restriction Enzyme; 5′ cloning site unknown (destroyed during cloning)
Terms and licenses: Academic/Nonprofit Terms; Industry Terms: Not Available to Industry
How to cite: pUN1213 - pL0_p16OMT (pro + 5U) was a gift from Carolyn Lee-Parsons (Addgene plasmid # 203890 ; http://n2t.net/addgene:203890 ; RRID:Addgene_203890)
