[The description below was written by a language model from this plasmid's Addgene catalogue record and pLannotate feature annotations shown in this document.]
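Description:
pUN1213 - pL0_p16OMT (pro + 5U) is a Level 0 part plasmid for the MoClo (Golden Gate modular cloning) system, built in the pICH41295 backbone, which is the standard acceptor for combined promoter plus 5'UTR modules. It is catalogued as a plant expression vector, but on its own it is a small (about 3.3 kb) E. coli storage plasmid for a single regulatory part rather than a complete expression construct. It replicates from a high-copy ColE1/pUC-type origin and is selected with spectinomycin through the aadA aminoglycoside adenylyltransferase gene, which appears to be driven by the annotated bla (AmpR) promoter lying upstream. The short integrase, gentamicin acetyltransferase and lacI fragments called in the feature table are probably non-functional remnants of the resistance cassette and backbone.

The insert is a 1047 bp fragment from Catharanthus roseus var. LBE comprising the 16OMT promoter and its native 5'UTR, roughly 1 kb upstream of the start codon. The automated annotation does not label it, but it presumably occupies the unannotated region preceding the resistance cassette. Two point substitutions (G>C at -607 and C>G at -37 relative to the start codon) were introduced to remove internal BpiI and/or BsaI recognition sites, the "domestication" needed so that the type IIS enzymes used in MoClo assembly release the part intact. The part can then be combined with coding sequence and terminator modules into Level 1 transcription units, for example promoter-reporter fusions. The associated work concerns transcriptional regulation of terpenoid indole alkaloid biosynthesis in C. roseus, so studying the activity of this promoter is its likely use, although the record does not specify particular downstream constructs.
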