Features (pLannotate 1.2.2; 6 found; start..end, strand, type, name):
   1175..1279    +  promoter       AmpR promoter: bla
   1270..1350    -  CDS            int (fragment): INT2_ECOLX - Protein inferred from homology: Swiss-Prot protein existence level 3. Putative integrase believed to be involved in the insertion of antibiotic resistance genes into plasmids and transposons. From Escherichia coli.
   1438..1494    +  CDS            GmR (fragment): gentamycin acetyltransferase; aacC1; confers resistance to gentamycin
   1501..2289    +  CDS            aadA: S3AD_ECOLX - Experimental evidence at protein level: Swiss-Prot protein existence level 1. Mediates bacterial resistance to the antibiotics streptomycin and spectinomycin. From Escherichia coli.
   2463..3051    +  rep_origin     ori: high-copy-number ColE1/pMB1/pBR322/pUC origin of replication
   3234..3283    +  CDS            lacI (fragment): lac repressor; lacI; The lac repressor binds to the lac operator to inhibit transcription in E. coli. This inhibition can be relieved by adding lactose or isopropyl-β-D-thiogalactopyranoside (IPTG).
>Addgene plasmid #203890 | pUN1213 - pL0_p16OMT (pro + 5U) | addgene full sequence | sequence record 404813 | Addgene NGS Result
GGTCTCAGGAGTTATATTTGTTGCTGGCTATATATATAATAGTGAACCCATAAAGAGCACATCATTTCAC
AGTGAGAAATCCCCCCAAACCAAACAAGGAAAAACTATATTATACTCTTCTTGTTACCATTTTTCTTTTA
ATAAATGTATAATATAATATATATTATTGTTATTTTATTTGACGAGTTCTGAATAAATAGATATGAGTAA
TTAATACTTTGTCCATACTTATTTAATAAAAAATAATTAAATATAAGTATGAATATAAGTCTCAATATAA
AAATTAAATCCTATCCACTACATATAAATAGGGTCATTTGCAACCCTACTCATGAACTATTGTATACCAT
GTTATATGTTTCTTACTTTCTTATGGAGTTTATTTACTGAGGAAAAAAATATATCATGACAAGTTCGAAG
TCATATTTTTTGTATATAAGAACACGAGACATGTGTAACTCAGTTGATTTTAAAATTAAAGAATTGGTAA
AAAAAAAAATGAGAGGTTAGATTCTTTTTGTTGATAACATCAGAGAATAGATGATTGCATGAATAATGTA
GGTGGTTGCAATTACTTTCTCAACCAACTGTCCAACTCTCATTTTCTTTCCTTTACTTTTTTTAACAACC
CAATGTTCTTTGAAACGTCTTAAAAGATTTAAGACAAATTAATGATTTGAAATACTTTAATCTATGGACA
AAATAAGACAAAAATCTTTGAATACATTAATTTTGATATGATAAATAGAAAACACATTTTTTTTATAAAT
TTGTTAAGAATTTCTTCCTAAGATTTATAGTATCAATAAATGTTTTATGGATTGCTCCTGTTGACCAGAT
TTCCAAATTTTACAAAACCCAATAAAAATAATTTGGAGAGATGTTTTTTTGAGCAATAATGACATATAGT
AAAAGTGTGCATTAGATTAAATAATAGGCGCCCAAATTTGACGAAGAGTTCGTGACCATCTCTCTATATA
TAGCATACCATACCATGTCTCTTCTCAAGAGAGCACAAACTTACCACCCCCAACCCCCAGAAACTCGCCA
ATGTGAGACCACGAAGTGGCTCTTCAGTGGACGAAAGGGCCTCGTGATACGCCTATTTTTATAGGTTAAT
GTCATGATAATAATGGTTTCTTAGACGTCAGGTGGCACTTTTCGGGGAAATGTGCGCGGAACCCCTATTT
GTTTATTTTTCTAAATACATTCAAATATGTATCCGCTCATGAGACAATAACCCTGATAAATGCTTCAATA
ATATTGAAAAAGGAAGAGTATGCGCTCACGCAACTGGTCCAGAACCTTGACCGAACGCAGCGGTGGTAAC
GGCGCAGTGGCGGTTTTCATGGCTTGTTATGACTGTTTTTTTTTGGGGTACAGTCTATGCCTCGGGCATC
CAAGCAGCAAGCGCGTTACGCCGTGGGTCGATGTTTGATGTTATGGAGCAGCAACGATGTTACGCAGCAG
GGCAGTCGCCCTAAAACAAAGTTAAACATCATGAGGGAAGCGGTGATCGCCGAAGTATCGACTCAACTAT
CAGAGGTAGTTGGCGTCATCGAGCGCCATCTCGAACCGACGTTGCTGGCCGTACATTTGTACGGCTCCGC
AGTGGATGGCGGCCTGAAGCCACACAGCGATATTGATTTGCTGGTTACGGTGACCGTAAGGCTTGATGAA
ACAACGCGGCGAGCTTTGATCAACGACCTTTTGGAAACTTCGGCTTCCCCTGGAGAGAGCGAGATTCTCC
GCGCTGTAGAAGTCACCATTGTTGTGCACGACGACATCATTCCGTGGCGTTATCCAGCTAAGCGCGAACT
GCAATTTGGAGAATGGCAGCGCAATGACATTCTTGCAGGTATCTTCGAGCCAGCCACGATCGACATTGAT
CTGGCTATCTTGCTGACAAAAGCAAGAGAACATAGCGTTGCCTTGGTAGGTCCAGCGGCGGAGGAACTCT
TTGATCCGGTTCCTGAACAGGATCTATTTGAGGCGCTAAATGAAACCTTAACGCTATGGAACTCGCCGCC
CGACTGGGCTGGCGATGAGCGAAATGTAGTGCTTACGTTGTCCCGCATTTGGTACAGCGCAGTAACCGGC
AAAATCGCGCCGAAGGATGTCGCTGCCGACTGGGCAATGGAGCGCCTGCCGGCCCAGTATCAGCCCGTCA
TACTTGAAGCTAGACAGGCTTATCTTGGACAAGAAGAAGATCGCTTGGCCTCGCGCGCAGATCAGTTGGA
AGAATTTGTCCATTACGTAAAAGGCGAGATCACCAAGGTAGTCGGCAAATAACTGTCAGACCAAGTTTAC
TCATATATACTTTAGATTGATTTAAAACTTCATTTTTAATTTAAAAGGATCTAGGTGAAGATCCTTTTTG
ATAATCTCATGACCAAAATCCCTTAACGTGAGTTTTCGTTCCACTGAGCGTCAGACCCCGTAGAAAAGAT
CAAAGGATCTTCTTGAGATCCTTTTTTTCTGCGCGTAATCTGCTGCTTGCAAACAAAAAAACCACCGCTA
CCAGCGGTGGTTTGTTTGCCGGATCAAGAGCTACCAACTCTTTTTCCGAAGGTAACTGGCTTCAGCAGAG
CGCAGATACCAAATACTGTTCTTCTAGTGTAGCCGTAGTTAGGCCACCACTTCAAGAACTCTGTAGCACC
GCCTACATACCTCGCTCTGCTAATCCTGTTACCAGTGGCTGCTGCCAGTGGCGATAAGTCGTGTCTTACC
GGGTTGGACTCAAGACGATAGTTACCGGATAAGGCGCAGCGGTCGGGCTGAACGGGGGGTTCGTGCACAC
AGCCCAGCTTGGAGCGAACGACCTACACCGAACTGAGATACCTACAGCGTGAGCTATGAGAAAGCGCCAC
GCTTCCCGAAGGGAGAAAGGCGGACAGGTATCCGGTAAGCGGCAGGGTCGGAACAGGAGAGCGCACGAGG
GAGCTTCCAGGGGGAAACGCCTGGTATCTTTATAGTCCTGTCGGGTTTCGCCACCTCTGACTTGAGCGTC
GATTTTTGTGATGCTCGTCAGGGGGGCGGAGCCTATGGAAAAACGCCAGCAACGCGGCCTTTTTACGGTT
CCTGGCCTTTTGCTGGCCTTTTGCTCACATGTTCTTTCCTGCGTTATCCCCTGATTCTGTGGATAACCGT
ATTACCGCCTTTGAGTGAGCTGATACCGCTCGCCGCAGCCGAACGACCGAGCGCAGCGAGTCAGTGAGCG
AGGAAGCGGAAGAGCGCCCAATACGCAAACCGCCTCTCCCCGCGCGTTGGCCGATTCATTAATCACTCTG
T
