>Addgene plasmid #203890 | pUN1213 - pL0_p16OMT (pro + 5U) | depositor partial sequence | sequence record 395269 | 16OMT promoter and 5'UTR
TTATATTTGTTGCTGGCTATATATATAATAGTGAACCCATAAAGAGCACATCATTTCACAGTGAGAAATC
CCCCCAAACCAAACAAGGAAAAACTATATTATACTCTTCTTGTTACCATTTTTCTTTTAATAAATGTATA
ATATAATATATATTATTGTTATTTTATTTGACGAGTTCTGAATAAATAGATATGAGTAATTAATACTTTG
TCCATACTTATTTAATAAAAAATAATTAAATATAAGTATGAATATAAGTCTCAATATAAAAATTAAATCC
TATCCACTACATATAAATAGGGTCATTTGCAACCCTACTCATGAACTATTGTATACCATGTTATATGTTT
CTTACTTTCTTATGGAGTTTATTTACTGAGGAAAAAAATATATCATGACAAGTTCGAAGTCATATTTTTT
GTATATAAGAACACGAGACATGTGTAACTCAGTTGATTTTAAAATTAAAGAATTGGTAAAAAAAAAAATG
AGAGGTTAGATTCTTTTTGTTGATAACATCAGAGAATAGATGATTGCATGAATAATGTAGGTGGTTGCAA
TTACTTTCTCAACCAACTGTCCAACTCTCATTTTCTTTCCTTTACTTTTTTTAACAACCCAATGTTCTTT
GAAACGTCTTAAAAGATTTAAGACAAATTAATGATTTGAAATACTTTAATCTATGGACAAAATAAGACAA
AAATCTTTGAATACATTAATTTTGATATGATAAATAGAAAACACATTTTTTTTATAAATTTGTTAAGAAT
TTCTTCCTAAGATTTATAGTATCAATAAATGTTTTATGGATTGCTCCTGTTGACCAGATTTCCAAATTTT
ACAAAACCCAATAAAAATAATTTGGAGAGATGTTTTTTTGAGCAATAATGACATATAGTAAAAGTGTGCA
TTAGATTAAATAATAGGCGCCCAAATTTGACGAAGAGTTCGTGACCATCTCTCTATATATAGCATACCAT
ACCATGTCTCTTCTCAAGAGAGCACAAACTTACCACCCCCAACCCCCAGAAACTCGCC
